Addgene plasmid #55241: EBFP2-Fibrillarin-7
Purpose: Localization: Nucleoli, Excitation: 383, Emission: 448
Depositing lab: Michael Davidson. Depositing organization: Florida State University, Tallahassee.
Backbone
  Vector backbone: EBFP2
  Backbone size w/o insert (bp): 4750
  Vector type: Mammalian Expression
  Selectable markers: Neomycin (select with G418)
Growth in bacteria
  Bacterial resistance: Kanamycin, 50 μg/mL
  Growth temperature: 37°C
  Growth strain: DH5alpha
  Copy number: High Copy
Gene/Insert
  Gene/Insert name: Fibrillarin (alt name: NM_001436.3)
  Species: H. sapiens (human)
  Mutation: R36Q, S66F
  Entrez Gene: FBL (a.k.a. FIB, FLRN, Nop1, RNU3IP1)
  Promoter: CMV
  Tag / fusion protein: EBFP2 (N terminal on backbone)
  Cloning method: Unknown
  Sequencing primers: 5′ CMV-F; 3′ SV40pA-R
Terms and licenses: Academic/Nonprofit Terms; Industry Terms
Depositor comments: . Excitation = 383; Emission = 448
How to cite: EBFP2-Fibrillarin-7 was a gift from Michael Davidson (Addgene plasmid # 55241 ; http://n2t.net/addgene:55241 ; RRID:Addgene_55241)
