[The description below was written by a language model from this plasmid's Addgene catalogue record.]
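Description:
EBFP2-Fibrillarin-7 is a mammalian expression plasmid that produces human fibrillarin (FBL) fused to the blue fluorescent protein EBFP2, intended as a live-cell or fixed-cell marker for nucleoli. It is built on an EBFP2 backbone of about 4.75 kb (excluding the insert), is maintained as a high-copy plasmid in E. coli under kanamycin selection, and carries a neomycin resistance marker so that transfected mammalian cells can be selected with G418 to derive stable lines. No feature table accompanies the record, so the specific origin of replication and the promoters driving the resistance markers are not stated. The 3′ sequencing primer implies an SV40 polyadenylation signal downstream of the insert.

Expression of the fusion is driven by the CMV promoter, a strong constitutive promoter in most mammalian cell types. EBFP2 sits at the N terminus of the fusion and is contributed by the backbone, with the fibrillarin coding sequence placed downstream of it. The "7" in the name probably refers to the length of the linker between the two parts, but the record does not confirm this. Fibrillarin is a nucleolar protein associated with small nucleolar ribonucleoprotein complexes involved in ribosomal RNA processing, so the fusion concentrates blue fluorescence in nucleoli. The recorded insert differs from the reference sequence by two substitutions, R36Q and S66F, and the record does not say whether these affect function or localization. The fluorophore is excited at around 383 nm and emits at around 448 nm, which makes the construct useful for labelling nucleoli in multicolour imaging alongside green, yellow or red fluorescent markers.
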