>Addgene plasmid #55241 | EBFP2-Fibrillarin-7 | depositor partial sequence | sequence record 85646 | insert sequence
GACGTCAGATCCGCTAGCGCTACCGGTCGCCACCATGGTGAGCAAGGGCGAGGAGCTGTTCACCGGGGTG
GTGCCCATCCTGGTCGAGCTGGACGGCGACGTAAACGGCCACAAGTTCAGCGTGAGGGGCGAGGGCGAGG
GCGATGCCACCAACGGCAAGCTGACCCTGAAGTTCATCTGCACCACCGGCAAGCTGCCCGTGCCCTGGCC
CACCCTCGTGACCACCCTGAGCCACGGCGTGCAGTGCTTCGCCCGCTACCCCGACCACATGAAGCAGCAC
GACTTCTTCAAGTCCGCCATGCCCGAAGGCTACGTCCAGGAGCGCACCATCTTCTTCAAGGACGACGGCA
CCTACAAGACCCGCGCCGAGGTGAAGTTCGAGGGCGACACCCTGGTGAACCGCATCGAGCTGAAGGGCGT
CGACTTCAAGGAGGACGGCAACATCCTGGGGCACAAGCTGGAGTACAACTTCAACAGCCACAACATCTAT
ATCATGGCCGTCAAGCAGAAGAACGGCATCAAGGTGAACTTCAAGATCCGCCACAACGTGGAGGACGGCA
GCGTGCAGCTCGCCGACCACTACCAGCAGAACACCCCCATCGGCGACGGCCCCGTGCTGCTGCCCGACAG
CCACTACCTGAGCACCCAGTCCGTGCTGAGCAAAGACCCCAACGAGAAGCGCGATCACATGGTCCTGCTG
GAGTTCCGCACCGCCGCCGGGATCACTCTCGGCATGGACGAGCTGTACAAGTCCGGACTCAGATCTCGAG
CCATGAAGCCAGGATTCAGTCCCCGTGGGGGTGGCTTTGGCGGCCGAGGGGGCTTTGGTGACCGTGGTGG
TCGTGGAGGCCGAGGGGGCTTTGGCGGGGGCCGAGGCCAAGGCGGAGGCTTTAGAGGTCGTGGACGAGGA
GGAGGTGGAGGCGGCGGCGGCGGTGGAGGAGGAGGAAGAGGTGGTGGAGGCTTCCATTTTGGTGGCAACC
GGGGTCGTGGTCGGGGAGGAAAAAGAGGAAACCAGTCGGGGAAGAATGTGATGGTGGAGCCGCATCGGCA
TGAGGGTGTCTTCATTTGTCGGGGAAAGGAAGATGCACTGGTCACCAAGAACCTGGTCCCTGGGGAATCA
GTTTATGGAGAGAAGAGAGTCTCGATTTCGGAAGGAGATGACAAAATTGAGTACCGAGCCTGGAACCCCT
TCCGCTCCAAGCTTGCAGCAGCAATCCTGGGTGGTGTGGACCAGATCCACATCAAACCGGGGGCTAAGGT
TCTCTACCTCGGGGCTGCCTCGGGCACCACGGTCTCCCATGTCTCTGACATCGTTGGTCCGGATGGTCTA
GTCTATGCAGTCGAGTTCTCCCACCGCTCTGGCCGTGACCTCATTAACTTGGCCAAGAAGAGGACCAACA
TCATTCCTGTGATCGAGGATGCTCGACACCCACACAAATACCGCATGCTCATCGCAATGGTGGATGTGAT
CTTTGCTGATGTGGCCCAGCCAGACCAGACCCGGATTGTGGCCCTGAATGCCCACACCTTCCTGCGTAAT
GGAGGACACTTTGTGATTTCCATTAAGGCCAACTGCATTGACTCCACAGCCTCAGCCGAGGCCGTGTTTG
CCTCCGAAGTGAAAAAGATGCAACAGGAGAACATGAAGCCGCAGGAGCAGTTGACCCTTGAGCCATATGA
AAGAGACCATGCCGTGGTCGTGGGAGTGTACAGGCCACCCCCCAAGGTGAAGAACTGAGGATCCACCGGA
TCTAGATAACTGATCATAATCAGCC
