>Addgene plasmid #55241 | EBFP2-Fibrillarin-7 | addgene partial sequence | sequence record 101929 | N-ter GFP 5'-GGATCACTCTCGGCATGG-3'
GGATTCAGTCCCCGTGGGGGTGGCTTTGGCGGCCGAGGGGGCTTTGGTGACCGTGGTGGTCGTGGAGGCC
GAGGGGGCTTTGGCGGGGGCCGAGGCCAAGGCGGAGGCTTTAGAGGTCGTGGACGAGGAGGAGGTGGAGG
CGGCGGCGGCGGTGGAGGAGGAGGAAGAGGTGGTGGAGGCTTCCATTTTGGTGGCAACCGGGGTCGTGGT
CGGGGAGGAAAAAGAGGAAACCAGTCGGGGAAGAATGTGATGGTGGAGCCGCATCGGCATGAGGGTGTCT
TCATTTGTCGGGGAAAGGAAGATGCACTGGTCACCAAGAACCTGGTCCCTGGGGAATCAGTTTATGGAGA
GAAGAGAGTCTCGATTTCGGAAGGAGATGACAAAATTGAGTACCGAGCCTGGAACCCCTTCCGCTCCAAG
CTTGCAGCAGCAATCCTGGGTGGTGTGGACCAGATCCACATCAAACCGGGGGCTAAGGTTCTCTACCTCG
GGGCTGCCTCGGGCACCACGGTCTCCCATGTCTCTGACATCGTTGGTCCGGATGGTCTAGTCTATGCAGT
CGAGTTCTCCCACCGCTCTGGCCGTGACCTCATTAACTTGGCCAAGAAGAGGACCAACATCATTCCTGTG
ATCGAGGATGCTCGACACCCACACAAATACCGCATGCTCATCGCAATGGTGGATGTGATCTTTGCTGATG
TGGCCCAGCCAGACCAGACCCGGATTGTGGCCCTGAATGCCCACACCTTCCTGCGTAATGGAGGACACTT
TGTGATTTCCATTAAGGCCAACTGCATTGACTCCACAGCCTCAGCCGAGGCCGTGTTTGCCTCCGAAGTG
AAAAAGATGCAACAGGAGAACATGAAGCCGCAGGAGCAGTTGACCCTTGAGCCATATGAA
